Addgene plasmid #149074: pGBW-m4046209
Purpose: Yeast Expression plasmid for SARS-CoV-2 helicase
Depositing lab: Ginkgo Bioworks & Benjie Chen. Depositing organization: Ginkgo Bioworks.
Backbone
  Vector backbone: AmpR; 2u URA3
  Backbone size w/o insert (bp): 4078
  Vector type: Yeast Expression
  Selectable markers: URA3
Growth in bacteria
  Bacterial resistance: Ampicillin, 100 μg/mL
  Growth temperature: 37°C
  Growth strain: DH5alpha
  Copy number: High Copy
Gene/Insert
  Gene/Insert name: SARS-CoV-2 helicase
  Species: S. cerevisiae (budding yeast); Severe acute respiratory syndrome coronavirus 2
  Insert size (bp): 1802
  Mutation: Saccharomyces cerevisiae recode 1
  Entrez Gene: ORF1ab (a.k.a. GU280_gp01)
  Promoter: pTEF1
  Tag / fusion protein: Cleavable thrombin;MBP (C terminal on backbone)
  Cloning method: Unknown
Resource information
  A portion of this plasmid was derived from a plasmid made by: GinkgoBioworks
Depositor comments: NCBI Reference Sequence: YP_009725308.1. Created by gene synthesis with Not1 site. NGS used for QC was performed by Ginkgo and may not fully cover the entire plasmid.
How to cite: pGBW-m4046209 was a gift from Ginkgo Bioworks & Benjie Chen (Addgene plasmid # 149074 ; http://n2t.net/addgene:149074 ; RRID:Addgene_149074)
