[The description below was written by a language model from this plasmid's Addgene catalogue record and pLannotate feature annotations shown in this document.]
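Description:
pGBW-m4046209 is an episomal yeast expression plasmid for producing the SARS-CoV-2 helicase, a mature product of the ORF1ab polyprotein, in Saccharomyces cerevisiae. It is a shuttle vector. In E. coli it replicates from a high-copy ColE1/pUC-type origin and is selected with ampicillin through a β-lactamase gene that the annotation places downstream of a cat promoter. A rop coding sequence is also annotated next to AmpR, although the catalogue lists the plasmid as high copy. In yeast it is maintained by the 2μ origin and selected by uracil prototrophy through URA3, a marker that can also be counterselected with 5-fluoroorotic acid. Short phage T3 and T7 early terminators and a tonB terminator flank the bacterial modules, presumably insulating them from read-through transcription.

The expression cassette is driven by the constitutive TEF1 promoter and ends in a partial CYC1 terminator. The helicase open reading frame of about 1.8 kb was made by gene synthesis and recoded for S. cerevisiae codon usage. The automated annotation matches it to the SARS-CoV replicase polyprotein, and the methyltransferase text attached to that hit is generic to the polyprotein entry rather than specific to this fragment. Immediately downstream lies a malE fragment encoding maltose-binding protein. According to the record, this forms a C-terminal MBP fusion joined by a thrombin-cleavable linker, which would allow amylose affinity purification followed by tag removal.

The sequence record spans 7,642 nt, noticeably more than the sum of the listed backbone and insert sizes. The depositor also cautions that the sequencing used for quality control may not cover the entire plasmid. The construct is suited to recombinant production of the viral helicase in yeast.
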