Features (pLannotate 1.2.2; 14 found; start..end, strand, type, name):
     10..417     +  promoter       TEF1 promoter: S. cerevisiae TEF1; promoter for EF-1α
    434..2236    +  CDS            rep (fragment): R1AB_SARS - Experimental evidence at protein level: Swiss-Prot protein existence level 1. [2'-O-methyltransferase]: Methyltransferase that mediates mRNA cap 2'-O-ribose methylation to the 5'-cap structure of viral mRNAs. N7-methyl guanosine cap is a prerequisite for binding of nsp16. Therefore plays an essential role in viral mRNAs cap methylation which is essential to evade immune system. From Severe acute respiratory syndrome coronavirus (SARS-CoV).
   2252..3352    +  CDS            malE (fragment): MALE_ECO57 - Experimental evidence at protein level: Swiss-Prot protein existence level 1. Part of the ABC transporter complex MalEFGK involved in maltose/maltodextrin import. Binds maltose and higher maltodextrins. From Escherichia coli O157:H7.
   3381..3553    +  terminator     CYC1 terminator (fragment): S. cerevisiae CYC1; transcription terminator for CYC1
   3589..3765    +  promoter       URA3 promoter (fragment): S. cerevisiae URA3
   3766..4569    +  CDS            URA3: orotidine-5'-phosphate decarboxylase, required for uracil biosynthesis; S. cerevisiae URA3; yeast auxotrophic marker, counterselectable with 5-fluoroorotic acid (5-FOA)
   4652..5634    -  rep_origin     2μ ori: yeast 2μ plasmid origin of replication
   5712..5741    +  terminator     T3Te terminator: phage T3 early transcription terminator
   5763..6350    +  rep_origin     ori: high-copy-number ColE1/pMB1/pBR322/pUC origin of replication
   6362..6389    -  terminator     T7Te terminator: phage T7 early transcription terminator
   6413..6604    -  CDS            rop: Rop protein, which maintains plasmids at low copy number; rop
   6605..7465    -  CDS            AmpR: β-lactamase; bla; confers resistance to ampicillin, carbenicillin, and related antibiotics
   7466..7568    -  promoter       cat promoter: promoter of the E. coli cat gene encoding chloramphenicol acetyltransferase
   7569..7600    -  terminator     tonB terminator: bidirectional E. coli tonB-P14 transcription terminator
>Addgene plasmid #149074 | pGBW-m4046209 | depositor full sequence | sequence record 291527 | Full Sequence
GCGGCCGCCCCACACACCATAGCTTCAAAATGTTTCTACTCCTTTTTTACTCTTCCAGATTTTCTCGGAC
TCCGCGCATCGCCGTACCACTTCAAAACACCCAAGCACAGCATACTAAATTTCCCCTCTTTCTTCCTCTA
GGGTGTCGTTAATTACCCGTACTAAAGGTTTGGAAAAGAAAAAAGAGACCGCCTCGTTTCTTTTTCTTCG
TCGAAAAAGGCAATAAAAATTTTTATCACGTTTCTTTTTCTTGAAAATTTTTTTTTTTGATTTTTTTCTC
TTTCGATGACCTCCCATTGATATTTAAGTTAATAAACGGTCTTCAATTTCTCAAGTTTCAGTTTCATTTT
TCTTGTTCTATTACAACTTTTTTTACTTCTTGCTCATTAGAAAGAAAGCATAGCAATCTAATCTAAGTTT
TAATTACAAAATGGCAGTCGGCGCTTGTGTATTATGCAACTCCCAGACGTCGTTGAGATGTGGTGCTTGT
ATTCGTAGACCTTTCCTTTGCTGTAAATGTTGCTATGACCACGTTATCTCAACTTCTCATAAGCTAGTTC
TGAGCGTCAATCCATACGTGTGTAACGCCCCCGGGTGTGATGTTACAGACGTTACCCAATTGTACTTGGG
AGGTATGTCTTACTATTGTAAGTCCCACAAGCCACCTATATCTTTTCCATTATGCGCTAACGGTCAAGTC
TTCGGTTTGTACAAAAATACCTGTGTTGGTAGTGATAATGTTACCGACTTTAACGCCATTGCTACTTGTG
ATTGGACTAACGCGGGTGATTATATCTTGGCTAACACTTGTACCGAGAGGCTTAAGTTGTTCGCCGCTGA
AACCTTAAAGGCTACGGAAGAAACATTCAAATTGAGTTACGGTATCGCTACTGTCAGAGAAGTTCTATCT
GATAGAGAATTGCATCTCTCCTGGGAGGTGGGTAAGCCAAGACCACCGTTGAACCGGAATTACGTCTTTA
CTGGATACAGGGTTACTAAGAACTCTAAGGTTCAAATTGGGGAATATACCTTTGAAAAGGGCGACTACGG
TGACGCCGTAGTCTATAGAGGTACCACCACTTACAAATTGAACGTCGGTGACTATTTCGTTTTAACCAGC
CACACAGTGATGCCACTGTCAGCGCCAACATTAGTTCCGCAAGAGCATTACGTTAGAATTACTGGTTTGT
ATCCAACTCTAAATATCTCTGATGAATTTTCCTCCAATGTGGCTAACTACCAAAAAGTAGGTATGCAAAA
GTACTCTACCTTGCAAGGTCCACCTGGTACTGGGAAGTCGCACTTCGCTATAGGTTTGGCACTGTACTAC
CCATCTGCTAGAATTGTTTACACGGCATGTTCTCATGCTGCTGTAGACGCCTTGTGTGAAAAGGCCTTGA
AATATTTACCCATTGATAAATGTTCAAGAATTATCCCAGCACGAGCTCGTGTTGAATGTTTCGACAAGTT
TAAGGTCAACAGCACACTAGAACAATACGTCTTCTGCACTGTTAATGCTTTGCCAGAAACGACTGCTGAT
ATCGTCGTCTTTGATGAAATCTCGATGGCCACTAACTATGACTTATCCGTAGTTAATGCTAGACTTCGTG
CAAAGCACTACGTCTATATTGGTGATCCAGCTCAGCTGCCTGCACCAAGAACTTTGTTAACCAAGGGTAC
CTTGGAACCAGAATACTTCAACTCTGTGTGTCGCCTGATGAAGACAATCGGCCCTGATATGTTCCTAGGT
ACATGTAGACGTTGTCCAGCTGAAATTGTGGACACGGTCAGTGCCTTGGTTTACGATAACAAATTAAAGG
CGCATAAGGACAAAAGCGCTCAATGTTTCAAGATGTTTTACAAGGGTGTCATTACTCACGATGTTAGTTC
GGCCATCAATAGACCCCAAATAGGTGTTGTTAGAGAATTTTTGACAAGGAACCCAGCATGGAGAAAGGCT
GTTTTCATATCCCCATACAATTCTCAAAACGCGGTAGCCTCAAAAATCTTGGGTCTTCCCACTCAGACCG
TTGATTCTTCCCAAGGAAGTGAATATGACTACGTGATTTTCACTCAAACCACCGAGACTGCCCACTCTTG
CAACGTCAATCGTTTCAACGTTGCTATTACGAGAGCCAAGGTTGGCATCTTGTGTATCATGTCTGATAGA
GACTTGTACGATAAATTACAGTTTACATCCTTAGAAATACCAAGACGAAACGTCGCTACTTTGCAACTCG
TGCCGAGAGGTTCTAAAATCGAGGAAGGTAAGCTAGTCATTTGGATAAATGGAGATAAGGGTTACAACGG
TTTGGCAGAAGTAGGCAAGAAATTTGAAAAGGACACAGGTATCAAGGTGACGGTTGAACATCCAGACAAG
TTAGAAGAAAAATTCCCTCAAGTTGCTGCTACTGGTGATGGTCCCGACATTATTTTCTGGGCCCACGATC
GTTTTGGTGGATATGCTCAGTCAGGTTTGCTGGCTGAGATCACCCCAGACAAGGCCTTCCAAGATAAATT
GTACCCATTCACTTGGGATGCTGTCAGATACAACGGTAAGCTTATAGCATATCCAATTGCTGTTGAAGCC
TTATCGTTGATCTACAATAAGGACTTGTTACCTAACCCACCAAAGACATGGGAAGAAATTCCAGCTTTGG
ATAAAGAGCTAAAGGCCAAGGGAAAAAGCGCTTTGATGTTTAACTTACAAGAACCTTATTTCACCTGGCC
ATTAATCGCTGCTGACGGTGGTTACGCATTTAAATACGAAAACGGTAAGTATGACATTAAGGATGTCGGC
GTTGATAATGCTGGTGCAAAGGCTGGTTTGACCTTCTTGGTTGATTTAATAAAGAATAAACACATGAACG
CTGACACTGACTACTCTATCGCCGAAGCCGCTTTCAACAAGGGTGAAACTGCTATGACCATAAATGGTCC
ATGGGCCTGGAGTAACATTGATACTTCTAAAGTAAACTATGGTGTCACTGTTTTGCCTACATTCAAAGGC
CAACCATCCAAGCCCTTTGTCGGTGTTCTATCCGCTGGCATCAATGCTGCTTCTCCAAACAAGGAGCTAG
CTAAAGAATTTTTGGAAAATTACTTGTTAACTGACGAAGGTTTGGAGGCCGTTAACAAGGACAAGCCATT
GGGTGCTGTCGCTTTGAAATCTTACGAAGAAGAATTGGCTAAGGATCCCAGAATTGCCGCTACCATGGAG
AACGCCCAAAAGGGTGAAATTATGCCAAACATCCCACAAATGTCAGCCTTCTGGTACGCAGTTAGGACTG
CCGTGATTAATGCTGCTTCCGGTAGACAAACCGTCGACGAAGCATTAAAAGATGCTCAAACGTAAACAGG
CCCCTTTTCCTTTGTCGATATCATGTAATTAGTTATGTCACGCTTACATTCACGCCCTCCTCCCACATCC
GCTCTAACCGAAAAGGAAGGAGTTAGACAACCTGAAGTCTAGGTCCCTATTTATTTTTTTTAATAGTTAT
GTTAGTATTAAGAACGTTATTTATATTTCAAATTTTTCTTTTTTTTCTGTACAAAGCGGCCGCCGAACCA
CTAGTGCACTGCAGTACACGGTTTCCTTGAAATTTTTTTGATTCGGTAATCTCCGAACAGAAGGAAGAAC
GAAGGAAGGAGCACAGACTTAGATTGGTATATATACGCATATGTAGTGTTGAAGAAACATGAAATTGCCC
AGTATTCTTAACCCAACTGCACAGAACAAAAACGTGCAGGAAACGAAGATAAATCATGTCGAAAGCTACA
TATAAGGAACGTGCTGCTACTCATCCTAGTCCTGTTGCTGCCAAGCTATTTAATATCATGCACGAAAAGC
AAACAAACTTGTGTGCTTCATTGGATGTTCGTACCACCAAGGAATTACTGGAGTTAGTTGAAGCATTAGG
TCCCAAAATTTGTTTACTAAAAACACATGTGGATATCTTGACTGATTTTTCCATGGAGGGCACAGTTAAG
CCGCTAAAGGCATTATCCGCCAAGTACAATTTTTTACTCTTCGAGGACAGAAAATTTGCTGACATTGGTA
ATACAGTCAAATTGCAGTACTCTGCGGGTGTATACAGAATAGCAGAATGGGCAGACATTACGAATGCACA
CGGTGTGGTGGGCCCAGGTATTGTTAGCGGTTTGAAGCAGGCGGCAGAAGAAGTAACAAAGGAACCTAGA
GGCCTTTTGATGTTAGCAGAATTGTCATGCAAGGGCTCCCTATCTACTGGAGAATATACTAAGGGTACTG
TTGACATTGCGAAGAGCGACAAAGATTTTGTTATCGGCTTTATTGCTCAAAGAGACATGGGTGGAAGAGA
TGAAGGTTACGATTGGTTGATTATGACACCCGGTGTGGGTTTAGATGACAAGGGAGATGCATTGGGTCAA
CAGTATAGAACCGTGGATGATGTGGTTTCTACAGGATCTGACATTATTATTGTTGGAAGAGGACTATTTG
CAAAGGGAAGGGATGCTAAGGTAGAGGGTGAACGTTACAGAAAAGCAGGCTGGGAAGCATATTTGAGAAG
ATGCGGCCAGCAAAACTAAAAAACTGTATTATAAGTAAATGCATGTATACTAAACTCACAAATTAGAGCT
TCAATTTAATTATATCAGTTATTACCCGAGTAACGAAGCATCTGTGCTTCATTTTGTAGAACAAAAATGC
AACGCGAGAGCGCTAATTTTTCAAACAAAGAATCTGAGCTGCATTTTTACAGAACAGAAATGCAACGCGA
AAGCGCTATTTTACCAACGAAGAATCTGTGCTTCATTTTTGTAAAACAAAAATGCAACGCGAGAGCGCTA
ATTTTTCAAACAAAGAATCTGAGCTGCATTTTTACAGAACAGAAATGCAACGCGAGAGCGCTATTTTACC
AACAAAGAATCTATACTTCTTTTTTGTTCTACAAAAATGCATCCCGAGAGCGCTATTTTTCTAACAAAGC
ATCTTAGATTACTTTTTTTCTCCTTTGTGCGCTCTATAATGCAGTCTCTTGATAACTTTTTGCACTGTAG
GTCCGTTAAGGTTAGAAGAAGGCTACTTTGGTGTCTATTTTCTCTTCCATAAAAAAAGCCTGACTCCACT
TCCCGCGTTTACTGATTACTAGCGAAGCTGCGGGTGCATTTTTTCAAGATAAAGGCATCCCCGATTATAT
TCTATACCGATGTGGATTGCGCATACTTTGTGAACAGAAAGTGATAGCGTTGATGATTCTTCATTGGTCA
GAAAATTATGAACGGTTTCTTCTATTTTGTCTCTATATACTACGTATAGGAAATGTTTACATTTTCGTAT
TGTTTTCGATTCACTCTATGAATAGTTCTTACTACAATTTTTTTGTCTAAAGAGTAATACTAGAGATAAA
CATAAAAAATGTAGAGGTCGAGTTTAGATGCAAGTTCAAGGAGCGAAAGGTGGATGGGTAGGTTATATAG
GGATATAGCACAGAGATATATAGCAAAGAGATACTTTTGAGCAATGTTTGTGGAAGCGGTATTCGCAATA
TTTTAGTAGCTCGTTACAGTCCGGTGCGTTTTTGGTTTTTTGAAAGTGCGTCATCAGAGCGCTTTTGGTT
TTCAAAAGCGCTCTGAAGTTCCTATACTTTCTAGCTAGAGAATAGGAACTTCCCGAGCGGCCGCGTGTTA
CAAGCTTGACTCCAGCGTAACTGGACTGCAATCAACTCACTGGCTCACCTTCACGGGTGGGCCTTTCTTC
GGTAGAAAATCAAAGGATCTTCTTGAGATCCTTTTTTTCTGCGCGTAATCTGCTGCTTGCAAACAAAAAA
ACCACCGCTACCAGCGGTGGTTTGTTTGCCGGATCAAGAGCTACCAACTCTTTTTCCGAGGTAACTGGCT
TCAGCAGAGCGCAGATACCAAATACTGTTCTTCTAGTGTAGCCGTAGTTAGGCCACCACTTCAAGAACTC
TGTAGCACCGCCTACATACCTCGCTCTGCTAATCCTGTTACCAGTGGCTGCTGCCAGTGGCGATAAGTCG
TGTCTTACCGGGTTGGACTCAAGACGATAGTTACCGGATAAGGCGCAGCGGTCGGGCTGAACGGGGGGTT
CGTGCACACAGCCCAGCTTGGAGCGAACGACCTACACCGAACTGAGATACCTACAGCGTGAGCTATGAGA
AAGCGCCACGCTTCCCGAAGGGAGAAAGGCGGACAGGTATCCGGTAAGCGGCAGGGTCGGAACAGGAGAG
CGCACGAGGGAGCTTCCAGGGGTAAACGCCTGGTATCTTTATAGTCCTGTCGGGTTTCGCCACCTCTGAC
TTGAGCATCGATTTTTGTGATGCTCGTCAGGGGGGCGGAGCCTATGGAAAAACGCCAGCAACGCAGAAAG
GCCCACCCGAAGGTGAGCCAGGTGATTACATTTGGGCCCTCATCAGAGGTTTTCACCGTCATCACCGAAA
CGCGCGAGGCAGCTGCGGTAAAGCTCATCAGCGTGGTCGTGAAGCGATTCACAGATGTCTGCCTGTTCAT
CCGCGTCCAGCTCGTTGAGTTTCTCCAGAAGCGTTAATGTCTGGCTTCTGATAAAGCGGGCCATGTTAAG
GGCGGTTTTTTCCTGTTTGGTCACTTACCAATGCTTAATCAGTGAGGCACCTATCTCAGCGATCTGTCTA
TTTCGTTCATCCATAGTTGCCTGACTCCCCGTCGTGTAGATAACTACGATGCGGGAGGGCTTACCATCTG
GCCCCAGTGCTGCAATGATACCGCGAGACCCACGCTCACCGGCTCCAGATTTATCAGCAATAAACCAGCC
AGCCGGGAGGGCCGAGCGCAGAAGTGATCCTGCAACTTTATCCGCCTCCATCCAGTCTATTAATTGTTGC
CGGGAAGCTAGAGTAAGTAGTTCGCCAGTTAATAGTTTGCGCAACGTTGTTGCCATTGCTACAGGCATCG
TGGTGTCACGCTCGTCGTTTGGTATGGCTTCATTCAGCTCCGGTTCCCAACGATCAAGGCGAGTTACATG
ATCCCCCATGTTGTGCAAAAAAGCGGTTAGCTCCTTCGGTCCTCCGATCGTTGCCAGAAGTAAGTTGGCC
GCAGTGTTATCACTCATGGTTATGGCAGCACTGCATAATTCTCTTACTGTCATGCCATCCGTGAGATGCT
TTTCTGTGACTGGTGAGTACTCAACCAAGTCATTCTGAGAATAGTGTATGCGGCGACCGAGTTGCTCTTG
CCCGGCGTCAATACGGGATAATACCGCGCCACATAGCAGAACTTTAAAAGTGCTCATCATTGGAAAACGT
TCTTCGGGGCGTAAACTCTCAAGGATCTTACCGCTGTTGAGATCCAGTTCGATGTAACCCACTCGTGCAC
CCAACTGATCTTCAGCATCTTTTACTTTCACCAGCGTTTCTGGGTGAGCAAAAACAGGAAGGCAAAATGC
CGCAAAAAAGGGAATAAGGGCGACACGGAAATGTTGAATACTCATTTTAGCTTCCTTAGCTCCTGAAAAT
CTCGATAACTCAAAAAATACGCCCGGTAGTGATCTTATTTCATTATGGTGAAAGTTGGAACCTCTTACGT
GCCGATCAAGTCAAAAGCCTCCGGTCGGAGGCTTTTGACTTTCTGCTATGGAGGTCAGGTATGATTTAAA
TGGTCAGTTAGA
