Features (pLannotate 1.2.2; 14 found; start..end, strand, type, name):
     10..417     +  promoter       TEF1 promoter: S. cerevisiae TEF1; promoter for EF-1α
    434..2236    +  CDS            rep (fragment): R1AB_SARS - Experimental evidence at protein level: Swiss-Prot protein existence level 1. [2'-O-methyltransferase]: Methyltransferase that mediates mRNA cap 2'-O-ribose methylation to the 5'-cap structure of viral mRNAs. N7-methyl guanosine cap is a prerequisite for binding of nsp16. Therefore plays an essential role in viral mRNAs cap methylation which is essential to evade immune system. From Severe acute respiratory syndrome coronavirus (SARS-CoV).
   2252..3352    +  CDS            malE (fragment): MALE_ECO57 - Experimental evidence at protein level: Swiss-Prot protein existence level 1. Part of the ABC transporter complex MalEFGK involved in maltose/maltodextrin import. Binds maltose and higher maltodextrins. From Escherichia coli O157:H7.
   3381..3553    +  terminator     CYC1 terminator (fragment): S. cerevisiae CYC1; transcription terminator for CYC1
   3589..3765    +  promoter       URA3 promoter (fragment): S. cerevisiae URA3
   3766..4569    +  CDS            URA3: orotidine-5'-phosphate decarboxylase, required for uracil biosynthesis; S. cerevisiae URA3; yeast auxotrophic marker, counterselectable with 5-fluoroorotic acid (5-FOA)
   4652..5634    -  rep_origin     2μ ori: yeast 2μ plasmid origin of replication
   5712..5741    +  terminator     T3Te terminator: phage T3 early transcription terminator
   5763..6350    +  rep_origin     ori: high-copy-number ColE1/pMB1/pBR322/pUC origin of replication
   6362..6389    -  terminator     T7Te terminator: phage T7 early transcription terminator
   6413..6604    -  CDS            rop: Rop protein, which maintains plasmids at low copy number; rop
   6605..7465    -  CDS            AmpR: β-lactamase; bla; confers resistance to ampicillin, carbenicillin, and related antibiotics
   7466..7568    -  promoter       cat promoter: promoter of the E. coli cat gene encoding chloramphenicol acetyltransferase
   7569..7600    -  terminator     tonB terminator: bidirectional E. coli tonB-P14 transcription terminator
>Addgene plasmid #149074 | pGBW-m4046209 | addgene full sequence | sequence record 297989 | Ginkgo NGS Result
GCGGCCGCCCCACACACCATAGCTTCAAAATGTTTCTACTCCTTTTTTACTCTTCCAGATTTTCTCGGAC
TCCGCGCATCGCCGTACCACTTCAAAACACCCAAGCACAGCATACTAAATTTCCCCTCTTTCTTCCTCTA
GGGTGTCGTTAATTACCCGTACTAAAGGTTTGGAAAAGAAAAAAGAGACCGCCTCGTTTCTTTTTCTTCG
TCGAAAAAGGCAATAAAAATTTTTNNNNNNNNNCTTTTTCTTGAAAATTTTTTTTTTTGATTTTTTTCTC
TTTCGATGACCTCCCATTGATATTTAAGTTAATAAACGGTCTTCAATTTCTCAAGTTTCAGTTTCATTTT
TCTTGTTCTATTACAACTTTTTTTACTTCTTGCTCATTAGAAAGAAAGCATAGCAATCTAATCTAAGTTT
TAATTACAAAATGGCAGTCGGCGCTTGTGTATTATGCAACTCCCAGACGTCGTTGAGATGTGGTGCTTGT
ATTCGTAGACCTTTCCTTTGCTGTAAATGTTGCTATGACCACGTTATCTCAACTTCTCATAAGCTAGTTC
TGAGCGTCAATCCATACGTGTGTAACGCCCCCGGGTGTGATGTTACAGACGTTACCCAATTGTACTTGGG
AGGTATGTCTTACTATTGTAAGTCCCACAAGCCACCTATATCTTTTCCATTATGCGCTAACGGTCAAGTC
TTCGGTTTGTACAAAAATACCTGTGTTGGTAGTGATAATGTTACCGACTTTAACGCCATTGCTACTTGTG
ATTGGACTAACGCGGGTGATTATATCTTGGCTAACACTTGTACCGAGAGGCTTAAGTTGTTCGCCGCTGA
AACCTTAAAGGCTACGGAAGAAACATTCAAATTGAGTTACGGTATCGCTACTGTCAGAGAAGTTCTATCT
GATAGAGAATTGCATCTCTCCTGGGAGGTGGGTAAGCCAAGACCACCGTTGAACCGGAATTACGTCTTTA
CTGGATACAGGGTTACTAAGAACTCTAAGGTTCAAATTGGGGAATATACCTTTGAAAAGGGCGACTACGG
TGACGCCGTAGTCTATAGAGGTACCACCACTTACAAATTGAACGTCGGTGACTATTTCGTTTTAACCAGC
CACACAGTGATGCCACTGTCAGCGCCAACATTAGTTCCGCAAGAGCATTACGTTAGAATTACTGGTTTGT
ATCCAACTCTAAATATCTCTGATGAATTTTCCTCCAATGTGGCTAACTACCAAAAAGTAGGTATGCAAAA
GTACTCTACCTTGCAAGGTCCACCTGGTACTGGGAAGTCGCACTTCGCTATAGGTTTGGCACTGTACTAC
CCATCTGCTAGAATTGTTTACACGGCATGTTCTCATGCTGCTGTAGACGCCTTGTGTGAAAAGGCCTTGA
AATATTTACCCATTGATAAATGTTCAAGAATTATCCCAGCACGAGCTCGTGTTGAATGTTTCGACAAGTT
TAAGGTCAACAGCACACTAGAACAATACGTCTTCTGCACTGTTAATGCTTTGCCAGAAACGACTGCTGAT
ATCGTCGTCTTTGATGAAATCTCGATGGCCACTAACTATGACTTATCCGTAGTTAATGCTAGACTTCGTG
CAAAGCACTACGTCTATATTGGTGATCCAGCTCAGCTGCCTGCACCAAGAACTTTGTTAACCAAGGGTAC
CTTGGAACCAGAATACTTCAACTCTGTGTGTCGCCTGATGAAGACAATCGGCCCTGATATGTTCCTAGGT
ACATGTAGACGTTGTCCAGCTGAAATTGTGGACACGGTCAGTGCCTTGGTTTACGATAACAAATTAAAGG
CGCATAAGGACAAAAGCGCTCAATGTTTCAAGATGTTTTACAAGGGTGTCATTACTCACGATGTTAGTTC
GGCCATCAATAGACCCCAAATAGGTGTTGTTAGAGAATTTTTGACAAGGAACCCAGCATGGAGAAAGGCT
GTTTTCATATCCCCATACAATTCTCAAAACGCGGTAGCCTCAAAAATCTTGGGTCTTCCCACTCAGACCG
TTGATTCTTCCCAAGGAAGTGAATATGACTACGTGATTTTCACTCAAACCACCGAGACTGCCCACTCTTG
CAACGTCAATCGTTTCAACGTTGCTATTACGAGAGCCAAGGTTGGCATCTTGTGTATCATGTCTGATAGA
GACTTGTACGATAAATTACAGTTTACATCCTTAGAAATACCAAGACGAAACGTCGCTACTTTGCAACTCG
TGCCGAGAGGTTCTAAAATCGAGGAAGGTAAGCTAGTCATTTGGATAAATGGAGATAAGGGTTACAACGG
TTTGGCAGAAGTAGGCAAGAAATTTGAAAAGGACACAGGTATCAAGGTGACGGTTGAACATCCAGACAAG
TTAGAAGAAAAATTCCCTCAAGTTGCTGCTACTGGTGATGGTCCCGACATTATTTTCTGGGCCCACGATC
GTTTTGGTGGATATGCTCAGTCAGGTTTGCTGGCTGAGATCACCCCAGACAAGGCCTTCCAAGATAAATT
GTACCCATTCACTTGGGATGCTGTCAGATACAACGGTAAGCTTATAGCATATCCAATTGCTGTTGAAGCC
TTATCGTTGATCTACAATAAGGACTTGTTACCTAACCCACCAAAGACATGGGAAGAAATTCCAGCTTTGG
ATAAAGAGCTAAAGGCCAAGGGAAAAAGCGCTTTGATGTTTAACTTACAAGAACCTTATTTCACCTGGCC
ATTAATCGCTGCTGACGGTGGTTACGCATTTAAATACGAAAACGGTAAGTATGACATTAAGGATGTCGGC
GTTGATAATGCTGGTGCAAAGGCTGGTTTGACCTTCTTGGTTGATTTAATAAAGAATAAACACATGAACG
CTGACACTGACTACTCTATCGCCGAAGCCGCTTTCAACAAGGGTGAAACTGCTATGACCATAAATGGTCC
ATGGGCCTGGAGTAACATTGATACTTCTAAAGTAAACTATGGTGTCACTGTTTTGCCTACATTCAAAGGC
CAACCATCCAAGCCCTTTGTCGGTGTTCTATCCGCTGGCATCAATGCTGCTTCTCCAAACAAGGAGCTAG
CTAAAGAATTTTTGGAAAATTACTTGTTAACTGACGAAGGTTTGGAGGCCGTTAACAAGGACAAGCCATT
GGGTGCTGTCGCTTTGAAATCTTACGAAGAAGAATTGGCTAAGGATCCCAGAATTGCCGCTACCATGGAG
AACGCCCAAAAGGGTGAAATTATGCCAAACATCCCACAAATGTCAGCCTTCTGGTACGCAGTTAGGACTG
CCGTGATTAATGCTGCTTCCGGTAGACAAACCGTCGACGAAGCATTAAAAGATGCTCAAACGTAAACAGG
CCCCTTTTCCTTTGTCGATATCATGTAATTAGTTATGTCACGCTTACATTCACGCCCTCCTCCCACATCC
GCTCTAACCGAAAAGGAAGGAGTTAGACAACCTGAAGTCTAGGTCCCTATTTATTTTTTTTAATAGTTAT
GTTAGTATTAAGAACGTTATTTATATTTCAAATTTTTCTTTTTTTTCTGTACAAAGCGGCCGCCGAACCA
CTAGTGCACTGCAGTACACGGTTTCCTTGAAATTTTTTTGATTCGGTAATCTCCGAACAGAAGGAAGAAC
GAAGGAAGGAGCACAGACTTAGATTGGTATATATACGCATATGTAGTGTTGAAGAAACATGAAATTGCCC
AGTATTCTTAACCCAACTGCACAGAACAAAAACGTGCAGGAAACGAAGATAAATCATGTCGAAAGCTACA
TATAAGGAACGTGCTGCTACTCATCCTAGTCCTGTTGCTGCCAAGCTATTTAATATCATGCACGAAAAGC
AAACAAACTTGTGTGCTTCATTGGATGTTCGTACCACCAAGGAATTACTGGAGTTAGTTGAAGCATTAGG
TCCCAAAATTTGTTTACTAAAAACACATGTGGATATCTTGACTGATTTTTCCATGGAGGGCACAGTTAAG
CCGCTAAAGGCATTATCCGCCAAGTACAATTTTTTACTCTTCGAGGACAGAAAATTTGCTGACATTGGTA
ATACAGTCAAATTGCAGTACTCTGCGGGTGTATACAGAATAGCAGAATGGGCAGACATTACGAATGCACA
CGGTGTGGTGGGCCCAGGTATTGTTAGCGGTTTGAAGCAGGCGGCAGAAGAAGTAACAAAGGAACCTAGA
GGCCTTTTGATGTTAGCAGAATTGTCATGCAAGGGCTCCCTATCTACTGGAGAATATACTAAGGGTACTG
TTGACATTGCGAAGAGCGACAAAGATTTTGTTATCGGCTTTATTGCTCAAAGAGACATGGGTGGAAGAGA
TGAAGGTTACGATTGGTTGATTATGACACCCGGTGTGGGTTTAGATGACAAGGGAGATGCATTGGGTCAA
CAGTATAGAACCGTGGATGATGTGGTTTCTACAGGATCTGACATTATTATTGTTGGAAGAGGACTATTTG
CAAAGGGAAGGGATGCTAAGGTAGAGGGTGAACGTTACAGAAAAGCAGGCTGGGAAGCATATTTGAGAAG
ATGCGGCCAGCAAAACTAAAAAACTGTATTATAAGTAAATGCATGTATACTAAACTCACAAATTAGAGCT
TCAATTTAATTATATCAGTTATTACCCGAGTAACGAAGCATCTGTGCTTCATTTTGTAGAACAAAAATGC
AACGCGAGAGCGCTAATTTTTCAAACAAAGAATCTGAGCTGCATTTTTACAGAACAGAAATGCAACGCGA
AAGCGCTATTTTACCAACGAAGAATCTGTGCTTCATTTTTGTAAAACAAAAATGCAACGCGAGAGCGCTA
ATTTTTCAAACAAAGAATCTGAGCTGCATTTTTACAGAACAGAAATGCAACGCGAGAGCGCTATTTTACC
AACAAAGAATCTATACTTCTTTTTTGTTCTACAAAAATGCATCCCGAGAGCGCTATTTTTCTAACAAAGC
ATCTTAGATTACTTTTTTTCTCCTTTGTGCGCTCTATAATGCAGTCTCTTGATAACTTTTTGCACTGTAG
GTCCGTTAAGGTTAGAAGAAGGCTACTTTGGTGTCTATTTTCTCTTCCATAAAAAAAGCCTGACTCCACT
TCCCGCGTTTACTGATTACTAGCGAAGCTGCGGGTGCATTTTTTCAAGATAAAGGCATCCCCGATTATAT
TCTATACCGATGTGGATTGCGCATACTTTGTGAACAGAAAGTGATAGCGTTGATGATTCTTCATTGGTCA
GAAAATTATGAACGGTTTCTTCTATTTTGTCTCTATATACTACGTATAGGAAATGTTTACATTTTCGTAT
TGTTTTCGATTCACTCTATGAATAGTTCTTACTACAATTTTTTTGTCTAAAGAGTAATACTAGAGATAAA
CATAAAAAATGTAGAGGTCGAGTTTAGATGCAAGTTCAAGGAGCGAAAGGTGGATGGGTAGGTTATATAG
GGATATAGCACAGAGATATATAGCAAAGAGATACTTTTGAGCAATGTTTGTGGAAGCGGTATTCGCAATA
TTTTAGTAGCTCGTTACAGTCCGGTGCGTTTTTGGTTTTTTGAAAGTGCGTCATCAGAGCGCTTTTGGTT
TTCAAAAGCGCTCTGAAGTTCCTATACTTTCTAGCTAGAGAATAGGAACTTCCCGAGCGGCCGCGTGTTA
CAAGCTTGACTCCAGCGTAACTGGACTGCAATCAACTCACTGGCTCACCTTCACGGGTGGGCCTTTCTTC
GGTAGAAAATCAAAGGATCTTCTTGAGATCCTTTTTTTCTGCGCGTAATCTGCTGCTTGCAAACAAAAAA
ACCACCGCTACCAGCGGTGGTTTGTTTGCCGGATCAAGAGCTACCAACTCTTTTTCCGAGGTAACTGGCT
TCAGCAGAGCGCAGATACCAAATACTGTTCTTCTAGTGTAGCCGTAGTTAGGCCACCACTTCAAGAACTC
TGTAGCACCGCCTACATACCTCGCTCTGCTAATCCTGTTACCAGTGGCTGCTGCCAGTGGCGATAAGTCG
TGTCTTACCGGGTTGGACTCAAGACGATAGTTACCGGATAAGGCGCAGCGGTCGGGCTGAACGGGGGGTT
CGTGCACACAGCCCAGCTTGGAGCGAACGACCTACACCGAACTGAGATACCTACAGCGTGAGCTATGAGA
AAGCGCCACGCTTCCCGAAGGGAGAAAGGCGGACAGGTATCCGGTAAGCGGCAGGGTCGGAACAGGAGAG
CGCACGAGGGAGCTTCCAGGGGTAAACGCCTGGTATCTTTATAGTCCTGTCGGGTTTCGCCACCTCTGAC
TTGAGCATCGATTTTTGTGATGCTCGTCAGGGGGGCGGAGCCTATGGAAAAACGCCAGCAACGCAGAAAG
GCCCACCCGAAGGTGAGCCAGGTGATTACATTTGGGCCCTCATCAGAGGTTTTCACCGTCATCACCGAAA
CGCGCGAGGCAGCTGCGGTAAAGCTCATCAGCGTGGTCGTGAAGCGATTCACAGATGTCTGCCTGTTCAT
CCGCGTCCAGCTCGTTGAGTTTCTCCAGAAGCGTTAATGTCTGGCTTCTGATAAAGCGGGCCATGTTAAG
GGCGGTTTTTTCCTGTTTGGTCACTTACCAATGCTTAATCAGTGAGGCACCTATCTCAGCGATCTGTCTA
TTTCGTTCATCCATAGTTGCCTGACTCCCCGTCGTGTAGATAACTACGATGCGGGAGGGCTTACCATCTG
GCCCCAGTGCTGCAATGATACCGCGAGACCCACGCTCACCGGCTCCAGATTTATCAGCAATAAACCAGCC
AGCCGGGAGGGCCGAGCGCAGAAGTGATCCTGCAACTTTATCCGCCTCCATCCAGTCTATTAATTGTTGC
CGGGAAGCTAGAGTAAGTAGTTCGCCAGTTAATAGTTTGCGCAACGTTGTTGCCATTGCTACAGGCATCG
TGGTGTCACGCTCGTCGTTTGGTATGGCTTCATTCAGCTCCGGTTCCCAACGATCAAGGCGAGTTACATG
ATCCCCCATGTTGTGCAAAAAAGCGGTTAGCTCCTTCGGTCCTCCGATCGTTGCCAGAAGTAAGTTGGCC
GCAGTGTTATCACTCATGGTTATGGCAGCACTGCATAATTCTCTTACTGTCATGCCATCCGTGAGATGCT
TTTCTGTGACTGGTGAGTACTCAACCAAGTCATTCTGAGAATAGTGTATGCGGCGACCGAGTTGCTCTTG
CCCGGCGTCAATACGGGATAATACCGCGCCACATAGCAGAACTTTAAAAGTGCTCATCATTGGAAAACGT
TCTTCGGGGCGTAAACTCTCAAGGATCTTACCGCTGTTGAGATCCAGTTCGATGTAACCCACTCGTGCAC
CCAACTGATCTTCAGCATCTTTTACTTTCACCAGCGTTTCTGGGTGAGCAAAAACAGGAAGGCAAAATGC
CGCAAAAAAGGGAATAAGGGCGACACGGAAATGTTGAATACTCATTTTAGCTTCCTTAGCTCCTGAAAAT
CTCGATAACTCAAAAAATACGCCCGGTAGTGATCTTATTTCATTATGGTGAAAGTTGGAACCTCTTACGT
GCCGATCAAGTCAAAAGCCTCCGGTCGGAGGCTTTTGACTTTCTGCTATGGAGGTCAGGTATGATTTAAA
TGGTCAGTTAGA
